LOCUS       Exported 5706 bp ds-DNA circular SYN 12-MAY-2021
DEFINITION  Arabinogalactan-inducible NanoLuc expression, pNBU2 backbone, AmpR.
ACCESSION   .
VERSION     .
KEYWORDS    pMM660
SOURCE      synthetic DNA construct
  ORGANISM  synthetic DNA construct
REFERENCE   1 (bases 1 to 5706)
  AUTHORS   Mimee M, Tucker AC, Voigt CA, Lu TK
  TITLE     Programming a Human Commensal Bacterium, Bacteroides
            thetaiotaomicron, to Sense and Respond to Stimuli in the Murine Gut
            Microbiota.
  JOURNAL   Cell Syst. 2015 Jul 29;1(1):62-71. doi: 10.1016/j.cels.2015.06.001.
  PUBMED    26918244
REFERENCE   2 (bases 1 to 5706)
  AUTHORS   .
  TITLE     Direct Submission
  JOURNAL   Exported May 12, 2021 from SnapGene Server 1.1.58
            http://www.snapgene.com
FEATURES             Location/Qualifiers
     source          1..5706
                     /organism="synthetic DNA construct"
                     /mol_type="other DNA"
     CDS             3743..4603
                     /codon_start=1
                     /gene="bla"
                     /product="beta-lactamase"
                     /label=AmpR
                     /note="confers resistance to ampicillin, carbenicillin, and
                     related antibiotics"
                     /translation="MSIQHFRVALIPFFAAFCLPVFAHPETLVKVKDAEDQLGARVGYI
                     ELDLNSGKILESFRPEERFPMMSTFKVLLCGAVLSRIDAGQEQLGRRIHYSQNDLVEYS
                     PVTEKHLTDGMTVRELCSAAITMSDNTAANLLLTTIGGPKELTAFLHNMGDHVTRLDRW
                     EPELNEAIPNDERDTTMPVAMATTLRKLLTGELLTLASRQQLIDWMEADKVAGPLLRSA
                     LPAGWFIADKSGAGERGSRGIIAALGPDGKPSRIVVIYTTGSQATMDERNRQIAEIGAS
                     LIKHW"
     primer_bind     complement(3961..3980)
                     /label=Amp-R
                     /note="Ampicillin resistance gene, reverse primer"
     oriT            4734..4843
                     /note="incP origin of transfer"
     rep_origin      5014..5402
                     /label=R6K gamma ori
                     /note="gamma replication origin from E. coli plasmid R6K;
                     requires the R6K initiator protein pi for replication"
ORIGIN
        1 gttggcgatt ggcgtcagac cgcgggttat aatttggatc aagtcctgga acagggtggc
       61 gtaagctctc tgttccagaa cctgggtgtg agcgtgacgc cgattcagcg catcgttctg
      121 tccggcgaga acggtctgaa aattgatatt catgtgatca tcccgtacga aggcctgagc
      181 ggtgaccaaa tgggtcaaat cgagaaaatc tttaaagtcg tctacccagt tgacgatcac
      241 cacttcaagg ttatcttgca ttacggtacg ctggtgattg atggtgtgac cccgaatatg
      301 attgactatt tcggccgtcc gtatgaaggc attgccgttt ttgacggtaa aaagatcacc
      361 gtcaccggta ccctgtggaa tggcaataag attattgacg agcgtctgat taacccggac
      421 ggcagcctgc tgttccgcgt gaccatcaac ggtgtcacgg gttggcgtct gtgcgagcgc
      481 atcctggcat aatgaactgc acttgctttg ataattaatg ataaacaatc taaaagcact
      541 ctaatcgtta tcggagtgct tttagattac taatcaaatt gcttctacta attgcctatc
      601 ttccagtgat ggaacagcat ttgtgcattg gctgcaacaa tcagccttac ttgtgcctgt
      661 tctatttccg aaccgaccgc ttgtatgaat ccatcaaaat tcgttttctc tatgttggat
      721 tccttgttgc tcatattgtg atgataattt ctacaaatat agtcattggt aactatctat
      781 gaaactgttt gatactttta tagttgatta aacttgttca tggcatttgc cttaatatca
      841 tccgctatgt caatgtaggg tttcatagct ttgtagtcgc tgtgtcccgt ccatttcatg
      901 accacctgtg ccgggattcc gagagccagc gcattgcaga tgaatgtcct tcttcctgca
      961 tgggtactga gcaaagcgta tttgggtgtg acttcatcaa tacgttcatt tcccttgtag
     1021 taggtttccc gtacaggctc gttgatttct gccagttcgc ccagctcttt caggtaatcg
     1081 ttcatcttct ggttgctgat gacgggcaga gccatgtaat tctcgaaatg gatgtccttg
     1141 tatttgtcca gtatggcttt gctgtatttg ttcagttcaa tcgtcaggct gtcggcagtc
     1201 ttgactgtgg ttatttcgat gtggtcggac ttcacatcgc ttcttttcag attgcgaaca
     1261 tccgaatacc gcaaactcgt aaagcagcag aacaggaaaa catcacgcac acgttccagg
     1321 tattgcttat ccttgggtat ctggtagtct ttcagcttgt tcagttcatc ccaagtcagg
     1381 aagattactt ttttcgaggt ggttttcagt ttcggtttga acgtatcgta tgcaatgttc
     1441 tgatgatgtc ctttcttgaa gctccagcgc aggaaccatt tgaggaatcc catttgcttg
     1501 ccgatggtgc tgtttctcat atccttggtg tcacgcagga agttgacgta ttcgttcaat
     1561 ccaaactcgt tgaaatagtt gaacgttgca tcctccttga actctttgag gtggttcctc
     1621 actgctgcaa atttttcata ggtggatgcc gtccagttat tctggttacc gcactctttt
     1681 acaaactcat cgaacacctc ccaaaagctg acaggggctt cttccggctg ttcttcgctg
     1741 gtgtctttca ttctcatgtt gaaagcttcc ttcaactgtt gggtcgttgg catgacctcc
     1801 tgcacctcaa attccttgaa aatattctgg atttcggcat agtatttcag caagtccgta
     1861 ttgatttcgg ctgcactttg ctttagcttg ttggtacatc cgctctttac ccgctgctta
     1921 tctgcatccc atttggctac gtcaatccgg tagcccgttg taaactcgat gcgttggctg
     1981 gcaaagatga cacgcatacg gatgggtacg ttctctacga ttggcacacc gttctttttc
     2041 cggctctcca atgcaaaaat gatgttgcgc ttgatattca taattgggtg cgtttgaaat
     2101 tctacaccca aatatacacc caattattga gatagcaaaa gacatttaga aacatttact
     2161 tttactctat attgtaattt acacttgatt atcagtcgtt tgcagtctta tgatattctg
     2221 tgaaagtata agttcgagag cctgtctctc cgcaaaaaac gctgaaaatc agcagattgc
     2281 aaaacaaaca ccctgtttta cacccaagaa tgtaaagtcg gctgtttttg ttttatttaa
     2341 gataatacaa ccactacata ataaaagagt agcgatatta aaagaatccg atgagaaaag
     2401 actaatattt atctatccat tcagtttgat ttttcaggac tttacatcgt cctgaaagta
     2461 tttgttggta ccggtaccga ggacgcgtaa acatttacag ttgcatgtgg cctattgttt
     2521 ttagccgtta aatattttat aactattaaa tagcgataca aattgttcga aactaatatt
     2581 gtttatatca tatattctcg catgttttaa agctttatta aattgatttt ttgtaaacag
     2641 tttttcgtac tctttgttaa cccatttcat tacaaaagtt tcatattttt ttctctcttt
     2701 aaatgccatt tttgctggct ttctttttaa tacaattaat gtgctatcca ctttaggttt
     2761 tggatggaaa taatacctag gaatttttgc taatatagaa atatctacct ctgccattaa
     2821 cagcaatgct agtgatctgt ttgtatctaa taacatttta gcaaaaccat attccactat
     2881 taaataactt attgtggctg aactttcaaa aacaattttt cgaattatat ttgtgcttat
     2941 gttgtaaggt atgctgccaa atattttata tggattgtgg ctaggaaatg taaatttcag
     3001 tatatcatca tttactattt gatagttagg ataatttaag agcttattac gagttacctc
     3061 acataattta gaatcaattt ctatcgccgt tacaaaatta catctcttta ccaatccagc
     3121 agtaaaatga cctttccctg cacctatttc aaagatgtta tctttttcat ctaaacttat
     3181 gcaattcatt attttttcta tgtgatattt tgaagtaata aaattttgac tatcttttat
     3241 atttactttg ttcattataa cctctcctta atttattgca tctcttttcg aatatttatg
     3301 ttttttgaga aaagaacgta ctcatggttc atcccgatat gcgtatcggt ctgtatatca
     3361 gcaactttct atgtgtttca actacaatag tcatctattc tcatctttct gagtccaccc
     3421 cctgcaaagc ccctctttac gacataaaaa ttcggtcgga aaaggtatgc aaaagatgtt
     3481 tctctcttta agagaaactc ttcgggatgc aaaaatatga aaataactcc aattcaccaa
     3541 attatatagc gactttttta caaaatgcta aaatttgttg atttccgtca agcaattgtt
     3601 gagcaaaaat gtcttttacg ataaaatgat acctcaatat caactgttta gcaaaacgat
     3661 atttctctta aagagagaaa cacctttttg ttcaccaatc cccgactttt aatcccgcgg
     3721 ccatgattga aaaaggaaga gtatgagtat tcaacatttc cgtgtcgccc ttattccctt
     3781 ttttgcggca ttttgccttc ctgtttttgc tcacccagaa acgctggtga aagtaaaaga
     3841 tgctgaagat cagttgggtg cacgagtggg ttacatcgaa ctggatctca acagcggtaa
     3901 gatccttgag agttttcgcc ccgaagaacg ttttccaatg atgagcactt ttaaagttct
     3961 gctatgtggc gcggtattat cccgtattga cgccgggcaa gagcaactcg gtcgccgcat
     4021 acactattct cagaatgact tggttgagta ctcaccagtc acagaaaagc atcttacgga
     4081 tggcatgaca gtaagagaat tatgcagtgc tgccataacc atgagtgata acactgcggc
     4141 caacttactt ctgacaacga tcggaggacc gaaggagcta accgcttttt tgcacaacat
     4201 gggggatcat gtaactcgcc ttgatcgttg ggaaccggag ctgaatgaag ccataccaaa
     4261 cgacgagcgt gacaccacga tgcctgtagc aatggcaaca acgttgcgca aactattaac
     4321 tggcgaacta cttactctag cttcccggca acaattaata gactggatgg aggcggataa
     4381 agttgcagga ccacttctgc gctcggccct tccggctggc tggtttattg ctgataaatc
     4441 tggagccggt gagcgtgggt ctcgcggtat cattgcagca ctggggccag atggtaagcc
     4501 ctcccgtatc gtagttatct acacgacggg gagtcaggca actatggatg aacgaaatag
     4561 acagatcgct gagataggtg cctcactgat taagcattgg taactgtcag accaagttta
     4621 ctcataacgc gtcaattcga gggggatcaa ttccgtgata ggtgggctgc ccttcctggt
     4681 tggcttggtt tcatcagcca tccgcttgcc ctcatctgtt acgccggcgg tagccggcca
     4741 gcctcgcaga gcaggattcc cgttgagcac cgccaggtgc gaataaggga cagtgaagaa
     4801 ggaacacccg ctcgcgggtg ggcctacttc acctatcctg cccggctgac gccgttggat
     4861 acaccaagga aagtctacac gaaccctttg gcaaaatcct gtatatcgtg cgaaaaagga
     4921 tggatatacc gaaaaaatcg ctataatgac cccgaagcag ggttatgcag cggaaaacgg
     4981 aattgatccg gccacgatgc gtccggcgta gaggatctga agatcagcag ttcaacctgt
     5041 tgatagtacg tactaagctc tcatgtttca cgtactaagc tctcatgttt aacgtactaa
     5101 gctctcatgt ttaacgaact aaaccctcat ggctaacgta ctaagctctc atggctaacg
     5161 tactaagctc tcatgtttca cgtactaagc tctcatgttt gaacaataaa attaatataa
     5221 atcagcaact taaatagcct ctaaggtttt aagttttata agaaaaaaaa gaatatataa
     5281 ggcttttaaa gcttttaagg tttaacggtt gtggacaaca agccagggat gtaacgcact
     5341 gagaagccct tagagcctct caaagcaatt ttgagtgaca caggaacact taacggctga
     5401 catgggaatt cccctccacc gcggtggtaa aatacacaag tacgcgtctt aatggaagat
     5461 gcgtactttt ccatatatca atgatctatc ccatttgaat gattcctgaa cttatattga
     5521 acgattttta gacctgttat agttaatagc gattatggtc caattttgga agtttttgaa
     5581 tgattagaga acttctttct actggataac tcgcactttt gtgacgcatt tgatgcacaa
     5641 ctaatactta tttggtctaa ataactttat aaatctaata gtatggtttt tactctggaa
     5701 gatttt
//
