[The description below was written by a language model from this plasmid's Addgene catalogue record and the feature table of its GenBank file.]
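Description:
pMM660 is a 5,706 bp bacterial expression plasmid built on the pNBU2 backbone, designed to carry an arabinogalactan-inducible NanoLuc luciferase reporter into Bacteroides, the genus targeted in the associated work on programming Bacteroides thetaiotaomicron to sense and respond to stimuli in the mouse gut. In E. coli it replicates from the R6K gamma origin, which depends on the pi initiator protein supplied in trans. This is why it is maintained in a pir-expressing strain (Pir1), where it is recorded as low copy. Selection in E. coli is by ampicillin through the bla beta-lactamase gene, and the record lists erythromycin as the selectable marker in Bacteroides. An incP origin of transfer allows the plasmid to be mobilised by conjugation from a suitable E. coli donor into the recipient. Because the R6K origin cannot function without pi, the plasmid is not expected to replicate autonomously there. pNBU2-type vectors are generally known to persist by site-specific integration into the Bacteroides chromosome, although the integrase and attachment site are not annotated in this record.

The payload is a 516 bp NanoLuc coding sequence, a small, bright luciferase used as a quantitative luminescent readout, placed under control that responds to the polysaccharide arabinogalactan. The feature table annotates only AmpR, oriT and the R6K origin, all within roughly the last 2 kb of the sequence. The NanoLuc gene, the inducible promoter and ribosome binding site, and the erythromycin resistance determinant are not annotated, and the identity of the arabinogalactan-responsive promoter is not stated. The construct serves to measure inducible gene expression in Bacteroides in response to this dietary glycan.
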