Addgene plasmid #68889: pMM660
Purpose: Arabinogalactan-inducible NanoLuc expression, pNBU2 backbone, AmpR
Depositing lab: Timothy Lu & Christopher Voigt. Depositing organization: Massachusetts Institute of Technology. Publication: Programming a Human Commensal Bacterium, Bacteroides thetaiotaomicron, to Sense and Respond to Stimuli in the Murine Gut Microbiota. Mimee M, Tucker AC, Voigt CA, Lu TK. Cell Syst. 2015 Jul 29;1(1):62-71. doi: 10.1016/j.cels.2015.06.001. PubMed 26918244.
Backbone
  Vector backbone: pNBU2
  Total vector size (bp): 5706
  Vector type: Bacterial Expression
  Selectable markers: Erythromycin in Bacteroides
Growth in bacteria
  Bacterial resistance: Ampicillin, 100 μg/mL
  Growth temperature: 37°C
  Growth strain: Pir1
  Copy number: Low Copy
Gene/Insert
  Gene/Insert name: NanoLuc
  Insert size (bp): 516
Terms and licenses: Academic/Nonprofit Terms; Industry Terms: Not Available to Industry
How to cite: pMM660 was a gift from Timothy Lu & Christopher Voigt (Addgene plasmid # 68889 ; http://n2t.net/addgene:68889 ; RRID:Addgene_68889)
