>Addgene plasmid #68889 | pMM660 | addgene partial sequence | sequence record 126147 | pGP704-R 5'-aacaagccagggatgtaacg-3'
TTTGAGTGACACAGGAACACTTAACGGCTGACATGGGAATTCCCCTCCACCGCGGTGGTAAAATACACAA
GTACGCGTCTTAATGGAAGATGCGTACTTTTCCATATATCAATGATCTATCCCATTTGAATGATTCCTGA
ACTTATATTGAACGATTTTTAGACCTGTTATAGTTAATAGCGATTATGGTCCAATTTTGGAAGTTTTTGA
ATGATTAGAGAACTTCTTTCTACTGGATAACTCGCACTTTTGTGACGCATTTGATGCACAACTAATACTT
ATTTGGTCTAAATAACTTTATAAATCTAATAGTATGGTTTTTACTCTGGAAGATTTTGTTGGCGATTGGC
GTCAGACCGCGGGTTATAATTTGGATCAAGTCCTGGAACAGGGTGGCGTAAGCTCTCTGTTCCAGAACCT
GGGTGTGAGCGTGACGCCGATTCAGCGCATCGTTCTGTCCGGCGAGAACGGTCTGAAAATTGATATTCAT
GTGATCATCCCGTACGAAGGCCTGAGCGGTGACCAAATGGGTCAAATCGAGAAAATCTTTAAAGTCGTCT
ACCCAGTTGACGATCACCACTTCAAGGTTATCTTGCATTACGGTACGCTGGTGATTGATGGTGTGACCCC
GAATATGATTGACTATTTCGGCCGTCCGTATGAAGGCATTGCCGTTTTTGACGGTAAAAAGATCACCGTC
ACCGGTACCCTGTGGAATGGCAATAAGATTATTGACGAGCGTCTGATTAACCCGGACGGCAGCCTGCTGT
TCCGCGTGACCATCAACGGTGTCACGGGTTGGCGTCTGTGCGAGCGCATCCTGGCATAATGAACTGCACT
TGCTTTGATAATTAATGATAA
