>Addgene plasmid #68889 | pMM660 | addgene partial sequence | sequence record 126221 | hhvEBNA1-R 5'-TGGAATAGCAAGGGCAGTTC-3'
TTGATGGTCACGCGGAACAGCAGGCTGCCGTCCGGGTTAATCAGACGCTCGTCAATAATCTTATTGCCAT
TCCACAGGGTACCGGTGACGGTGATCTTTTTACCGTCAAAAACGGCAATGCCTTCATACGGACGGCCGAA
ATAGTCAATCATATTCGGGGTCACACCATCAATCACCAGCGTACCGTAATGCAAGATAACCTTGAAGTGG
TGATCGTCAACTGGGTAGACGACTTTAAAGATTTTCTCGATTTGACCCATTTGGTCACCGCTCAGGCCTT
CGTACGGGATGATCACATGAATATCAATTTTCAGACCGTTCTCGCCGGACAGAACGATGCGCTGAATCGG
CGTCACGCTCACACCCAGGTTCTGGAACAGAGAGCTTACGCCACCCTGTTCCAGGACTTGATCCAAATTA
TAACCCGCGGTCTGACGCCAATCGCCAACAAAATCTTCCAGAGTAAAAACCATACTATTAGATTTATAAA
GTTATTTAGACCAAATAAGTATTAGTTGTGCATCAAATGCGTCACAAAAGTGCGAGTTATCCAGTAGAAA
GAAGTTCTCTAATCATTCAAAAACTTCCAAAATTGGACCATAATCGCTATTAACTATAACAGGTCTAAAA
ATCGTTCAATATAAGTTCAGGAATCATTCAAATGGGATAGATCATTGATATATGGAAAAGTACGCATCTT
CCATTAAGACGCGTACTTGTGTATTTTACCACCGCGGTGGAGGGGAATTCCCATGTCAGCCGTTAAGTGT
TCCTGTGTCACTCAAAATTGCTTTGAGAGGCTCTAAGGGCTTCTCAGTGCGTTACATCCCTGGCTTGTTG
TCCACAACCGTTAAACCTTAAAAGCTTT
